Addgene plasmid #245670: pICSL60013
Purpose: Level 0 Golden Gate part TrpC terminator, GCTT - CGCT
Depositing lab: Mark Youles. Depositing organization: Sainsbury Laboratory, Norwich.
Backbone
  Vector backbone: pICH41276
  Backbone size w/o insert (bp): 2249
  Vector type: Synthetic Biology
Growth in bacteria
  Bacterial resistance: Spectinomycin, 50 μg/mL
  Growth temperature: 37°C
  Growth strain: DH5alpha
  Copy number: High Copy
Gene/Insert
  Gene/Insert name: TrpC terminator
  Species: Aspergillus nidulans
  Insert size (bp): 766
  Mutation: BsaI/BpiI sites removed by point-mutation
  Cloning method: Restriction Enzyme; 5′ cloning site BsaI (destroyed during cloning); 3′ cloning site BsaI (destroyed during cloning)
  Sequencing primers: 5′ TCACATGTTCTTTCCTGCG; 3′ GTCTCATGAGCGGATACATATTTGAATG
Terms and licenses: Academic/Nonprofit Terms; Industry Terms: Not Available to Industry
Depositor comments: Level 0 terminator module used for GoldenGate assemblies using the MoClo overhang syntax
How to cite: pICSL60013 was a gift from Mark Youles (Addgene plasmid # 245670 ; http://n2t.net/addgene:245670 ; RRID:Addgene_245670)
