[The description below was written by a language model from this plasmid's Addgene catalogue record and pLannotate feature annotations shown in this document.]
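Description:
pICSL60013 is a Level 0 Golden Gate (MoClo) part plasmid that stores the transcription terminator of the Aspergillus nidulans trpC gene as a standardised, reusable module. It is built on the pICH41276 Level 0 acceptor backbone, a small synthetic-biology cloning vector maintained in E. coli at high copy through a ColE1/pUC-type origin of replication. Selection is by spectinomycin, conferred by the aadA aminoglycoside adenylyltransferase gene. The feature table places an AmpR (bla) promoter upstream of this marker. It also lists short fragments annotated as integrase, gentamicin acetyltransferase and lacI, which look like remnants of the backbone's resistance cassette and cloning region rather than functional genes.

The payload is a terminator of roughly 760 bp, domesticated by point mutations that remove internal BsaI and BpiI sites so that the part is not cut during Type IIS assembly. The part is defined by GCTT and CGCT fusion overhangs, which in the MoClo syntax correspond to the 3′ UTR/terminator position at the end of a transcription unit. The record lists the cloning sites used to insert the fragment as destroyed. The plasmid carries no promoter, coding sequence or reporter of its own, so it is not an expression construct.

Its intended use is as a donor in one-pot Golden Gate reactions, combined with compatible promoter and coding sequence Level 0 parts to build complete transcription units in Level 1 acceptors. The trpC terminator is widely used in filamentous fungal expression and selection cassettes, although the record does not name a specific target organism or application.
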