Features (pLannotate 1.2.2; 7 found; start..end, strand, type, name):
      1..589     +  rep_origin     ori: high-copy-number ColE1/pMB1/pBR322/pUC origin of replication
    772..821     +  CDS            lacI (fragment): lac repressor; lacI; The lac repressor binds to the lac operator to inhibit transcription in E. coli. This inhibition can be relieved by adding lactose or isopropyl-β-D-thiogalactopyranoside (IPTG).
    848..1604    +  terminator     trpC terminator: trpC; transcription terminator from the Aspergillus nidulans trpC gene (Punt et al., 1987)
   1728..1832    +  promoter       AmpR promoter: bla
   1823..1903    -  CDS            int (fragment): INT2_ECOLX - Protein inferred from homology: Swiss-Prot protein existence level 3. Putative integrase believed to be involved in the insertion of antibiotic resistance genes into plasmids and transposons. From Escherichia coli.
   1991..2047    +  CDS            GmR (fragment): gentamycin acetyltransferase; aacC1; confers resistance to gentamycin
   2054..2842    +  CDS            aadA: S3AD_ECOLX - Experimental evidence at protein level: Swiss-Prot protein existence level 1. Mediates bacterial resistance to the antibiotics streptomycin and spectinomycin. From Escherichia coli.
>Addgene plasmid #245670 | pICSL60013 | addgene full sequence | sequence record 495564 | Addgene NGS Result
TTGAGATCCTTTTTTTCTGCGCGTAATCTGCTGCTTGCAAACAAAAAAACCACCGCTACCAGCGGTGGTT
TGTTTGCCGGATCAAGAGCTACCAACTCTTTTTCCGAAGGTAACTGGCTTCAGCAGAGCGCAGATACCAA
ATACTGTTCTTCTAGTGTAGCCGTAGTTAGGCCACCACTTCAAGAACTCTGTAGCACCGCCTACATACCT
CGCTCTGCTAATCCTGTTACCAGTGGCTGCTGCCAGTGGCGATAAGTCGTGTCTTACCGGGTTGGACTCA
AGACGATAGTTACCGGATAAGGCGCAGCGGTCGGGCTGAACGGGGGGTTCGTGCACACAGCCCAGCTTGG
AGCGAACGACCTACACCGAACTGAGATACCTACAGCGTGAGCTATGAGAAAGCGCCACGCTTCCCGAAGG
GAGAAAGGCGGACAGGTATCCGGTAAGCGGCAGGGTCGGAACAGGAGAGCGCACGAGGGAGCTTCCAGGG
GGAAACGCCTGGTATCTTTATAGTCCTGTCGGGTTTCGCCACCTCTGACTTGAGCGTCGATTTTTGTGAT
GCTCGTCAGGGGGGCGGAGCCTATGGAAAAACGCCAGCAACGCGGCCTTTTTACGGTTCCTGGCCTTTTG
CTGGCCTTTTGCTCACATGTTCTTTCCTGCGTTATCCCCTGATTCTGTGGATAACCGTATTACCGCCTTT
GAGTGAGCTGATACCGCTCGCCGCAGCCGAACGACCGAGCGCAGCGAGTCAGTGAGCGAGGAAGCGGAAG
AGCGCCCAATACGCAAACCGCCTCTCCCCGCGCGTTGGCCGATTCATTAATCACTCTGTGGTCTCAGCTT
CGGGGGATGAAATCATCAAACAGCTTGACGAATCTGGATATAAGATCGTTGGTGTCGATGTCAGCTCCGG
AGTTGAGACAAATGGTGTTCAGGATCTCGATAAGATACGTTCATTTGTCCAAGCAGCAAAGAGTGCCTTC
TAGTGATTTAATAGCTCCATGTCAACAAGAATAAAACGCGTTTCGGGTTTACCTCTTCCAGATACAGCTC
ATCTGCAATGCATTAATGCATTGGACCTCGCAACCCTAGTACGCCCTTCAGGCTCCGGCGAAGCAGAAGA
ATAGCTTAGCAGAGTCTATTTTCATTTTCGGGAGACGAGATCAAGCAGATCAACGGTCGTCAAGAGAACT
ACGAGACTGAGGAATCCGCTCTTGGCTCCACGCGACTATATATTTGTCTCTAATTGTACTTTGACATGCT
CCTCTTCTTTACTCTGATAGCTTGACTATGAAAATTCCGTCACCAGCCCCTGGGTTCGCAAAGATAATTG
CACTGTTTCTTCCTTGAACTCTCAAGCCTACAGGACACACATTCATCGTAGGTATAAACCTCGAAAATCA
TTCCTACTAAGATGGGTATACAATAGTAACCATGCATGGTTGCCTAGTGAATGCTCCGTAACACCCAATA
CGCCGGCCGAAACTTTTTTACAACTCTCCTATGAGTCGTTTACCCAGAATGCACAGGTACACTTGTTTAG
AGGTAATCCTTCTTTCTAGAAGTCCTCGTGTACTGTGTAAGCGCCCACTCCACATCTCCACTCGCTTGAG
ACCACGAAGTGGCTCTTCAGTGGACGAAAGGGCCTCGTGATACGCCTATTTTTATAGGTTAATGTCATGA
TAATAATGGTTTCTTAGACGTCAGGTGGCACTTTTCGGGGAAATGTGCGCGGAACCCCTATTTGTTTATT
TTTCTAAATACATTCAAATATGTATCCGCTCATGAGACAATAACCCTGATAAATGCTTCAATAATATTGA
AAAAGGAAGAGTATGCGCTCACGCAACTGGTCCAGAACCTTGACCGAACGCAGCGGTGGTAACGGCGCAG
TGGCGGTTTTCATGGCTTGTTATGACTGTTTTTTTTTGGGGTACAGTCTATGCCTCGGGCATCCAAGCAG
CAAGCGCGTTACGCCGTGGGTCGATGTTTGATGTTATGGAGCAGCAACGATGTTACGCAGCAGGGCAGTC
GCCCTAAAACAAAGTTAAACATCATGAGGGAAGCGGTGATCGCCGAAGTATCGACTCAACTATCAGAGGT
AGTTGGCGTCATCGAGCGCCATCTCGAACCGACGTTGCTGGCCGTACATTTGTACGGCTCCGCAGTGGAT
GGCGGCCTGAAGCCACACAGCGATATTGATTTGCTGGTTACGGTGACCGTAAGGCTTGATGAAACAACGC
GGCGAGCTTTGATCAACGACCTTTTGGAAACTTCGGCTTCCCCTGGAGAGAGCGAGATTCTCCGCGCTGT
AGAAGTCACCATTGTTGTGCACGACGACATCATTCCGTGGCGTTATCCAGCTAAGCGCGAACTGCAATTT
GGAGAATGGCAGCGCAATGACATTCTTGCAGGTATCTTCGAGCCAGCCACGATCGACATTGATCTGGCTA
TCTTGCTGACAAAAGCAAGAGAACATAGCGTTGCCTTGGTAGGTCCAGCGGCGGAGGAACTCTTTGATCC
GGTTCCTGAACAGGATCTATTTGAGGCGCTAAATGAAACCTTAACGCTATGGAACTCGCCGCCCGACTGG
GCTGGCGATGAGCGAAATGTAGTGCTTACGTTGTCCCGCATTTGGTACAGCGCAGTAACCGGCAAAATCG
CGCCGAAGGATGTCGCTGCCGACTGGGCAATGGAGCGCCTGCCGGCCCAGTATCAGCCCGTCATACTTGA
AGCTAGACAGGCTTATCTTGGACAAGAAGAAGATCGCTTGGCCTCGCGCGCAGATCAGTTGGAAGAATTT
GTCCATTACGTAAAAGGCGAGATCACCAAGGTAGTCGGCAAATAACTGTCAGACCAAGTTTACTCATATA
TACTTTAGATTGATTTAAAACTTCATTTTTAATTTAAAAGGATCTAGGTGAAGATCCTTTTTGATAATCT
CATGACCAAAATCCCTTAACGTGAGTTTTCGTTCCACTGAGCGTCAGACCCCGTAGAAAAGATCAAAGGA
TCTTC
